Addgene plasmid #104680: pUG-UBC15
Purpose: Cloning Module
Depositing lab: Marco Trujillo. Depositing organization: Leibniz Institute of Plant Biochemistry (IPB). Publication: UbiGate: a synthetic biology toolbox to analyse ubiquitination. Kowarschik K, Hoehenwarter W, Marillonnet S, Trujillo M. New Phytol. 2018 Mar;217(4):1749-1763. doi: 10.1111/nph.14900. Epub 2017 Nov 30. PubMed 29194629.
Backbone
  Vector backbone: pICH41308
  Backbone manufacturer: self-made
  Backbone size w/o insert (bp): 2251
  Vector type: Synthetic Biology
Growth in bacteria
  Bacterial resistance: Spectinomycin, 50 μg/mL
  Growth temperature: 37°C
  Growth strain: DH5alpha
  Copy number: High Copy
Gene/Insert
  Gene/Insert name: AtUBC15 (alt name: AT1G45050)
  Species: A. thaliana (mustard weed)
  Insert size (bp): 491
  Mutation: BpiI/BsaI sites removed by point-mutation
  Cloning method: Restriction Enzyme; 5′ cloning site BpiI (destroyed during cloning); 3′ cloning site BpiI (destroyed during cloning)
  Sequencing primers: 5′ moclof, agcgaggaagcggaagagcg; 3′ moclor, gccacctgacgtctaagaaacc
Terms and licenses: Academic/Nonprofit Terms; Industry Terms: Not Available to Industry
Depositor comments: release insert with BsaI and clone to Level 1 cloning vector
How to cite: pUG-UBC15 was a gift from Marco Trujillo (Addgene plasmid # 104680 ; http://n2t.net/addgene:104680 ; RRID:Addgene_104680)
