[The description below was written by a language model from this plasmid's Addgene catalogue record, the feature table of its GenBank file and pLannotate feature annotations shown in this document.]
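Description:
pUG-UBC15 is a Golden Gate/MoClo-style cloning module from the UbiGate toolbox, a synthetic biology parts collection built to reconstitute and analyse ubiquitination. It is based on the small pICH41308 backbone (about 2.25 kb) and is a bacterial storage and donor plasmid rather than an expression vector. It replicates in E. coli from a high-copy ColE1/pUC-type origin. Selection is with spectinomycin through the aadA aminoglycoside adenylyltransferase gene, which also confers streptomycin resistance. An AmpR (bla) promoter is annotated upstream of this gene and presumably drives it. The short integrase, gentamicin acetyltransferase and lacI fragments picked up by automated annotation look like remnants of the resistance cassette and backbone, not functional genes.

The payload is the coding sequence of Arabidopsis thaliana UBC15 (AT1G45050), roughly 490 bp. UBC15 is an E2 ubiquitin-conjugating enzyme that accepts ubiquitin from the E1 and catalyses its attachment to other proteins. Internal BpiI and BsaI recognition sites were removed by point mutation, so the part is compatible with type IIS assembly. The insert was cloned in via BpiI sites that were destroyed in the process. According to the depositor, it is released with BsaI and moved into a Level 1 vector, where it would be joined with other modules. No promoter, terminator or tag is annotated around the UBC15 sequence, so those elements are expected to come from other modules at the next assembly level. The two sequence records held for this plasmid (2,736 and 2,734 nt) use different start coordinates but describe the same set of core elements.
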