LOCUS       Exported 2736 bp ds-DNA circular SYN 13-MAY-2021
DEFINITION  Cloning Module.
ACCESSION   .
VERSION     .
KEYWORDS    pUG-UBC15
SOURCE      synthetic DNA construct
  ORGANISM  synthetic DNA construct
REFERENCE   1 (bases 1 to 2736)
  AUTHORS   Kowarschik K, Hoehenwarter W, Marillonnet S, Trujillo M
  TITLE     UbiGate: a synthetic biology toolbox to analyse ubiquitination.
  JOURNAL   New Phytol. 2018 Mar;217(4):1749-1763. doi: 10.1111/nph.14900. Epub
            2017 Nov 30.
  PUBMED    29194629
REFERENCE   2 (bases 1 to 2736)
  AUTHORS   .
  TITLE     Direct Submission
  JOURNAL   Exported May 13, 2021 from SnapGene Server 1.1.58
            http://www.snapgene.com
FEATURES             Location/Qualifiers
     source          1..2736
                     /organism="synthetic DNA construct"
                     /mol_type="other DNA"
     primer_bind     124..141
                     /label=L4440
                     /note="L4440 vector, forward primer"
     primer_bind     complement(744..762)
                     /label=pBRforEco
                     /note="pBR322 vectors, upsteam of EcoRI site, forward
                     primer"
     promoter        830..934
                     /gene="bla"
                     /label=AmpR promoter
     CDS             1156..1947
                     /codon_start=1
                     /gene="aadA"
                     /product="aminoglycoside adenylyltransferase (Murphy,
                     1985)"
                     /label=SmR
                     /note="confers resistance to spectinomycin and
                     streptomycin"
                     /translation="MREAVIAEVSTQLSEVVGVIERHLEPTLLAVHLYGSAVDGGLKPH
                     SDIDLLVTVTVRLDETTRRALINDLLETSASPGESEILRAVEVTIVVHDDIIPWRYPAK
                     RELQFGEWQRNDILAGIFEPATIDIDLAILLTKAREHSVALVGPAAEELFDPVPEQDLF
                     EALNETLTLWNSPPDWAGDERNVVLTLSRIWYSAVTGKIAPKDVAADWAMERLPAQYQP
                     VILEARQAYLGQEEDRLASRADQLEEFVHYVKGEITKVVGK"
     rep_origin      2118..2706
                     /direction=RIGHT
                     /label=ori
                     /note="high-copy-number ColE1/pMB1/pBR322/pUC origin of
                     replication"
     primer_bind     2607..2626
                     /label=pBR322ori-F
                     /note="pBR322 origin, forward primer"
ORIGIN
        1 ctggcctttt gctggccttt tgctcacatg ttctttcctg cgttatcccc tgattctgtg
       61 gataaccgta ttaccgcctt tgagtgagct gataccgctc gccgcagccg aacgaccgag
      121 cgcagcgagt cagtgagcga ggaagcggaa gagcgcccaa tacgcaaacc gcctctcccc
      181 gcgcgttggc cgattcatta atcactctgt ggtctcaaat gaccagctct tccgctcctt
      241 cacgcaaggc tttaagcaag atcgcgtgta ataggttgca gaaagagctt tctgagtggc
      301 aattgaatcc ccccactgga tttcgtcaca aagtcactga taatcttcaa aaatggacaa
      361 tagatgttac cggagctcca gggacacttt acgctaatga gacttatcag cttcaggttg
      421 aatttcctga acattaccct atggaagcac cccaggtagt gtttgtttct ccggcacctt
      481 cacatccaca tatatacagc aatggacata tttgtttaga tattctatat gactcatggt
      541 caccagcaat gacagtgaat tcagtctgca tcagcattct ttcgatgcta tcaagttcac
      601 ccgcaaagca acgccctgcg gataacgatc gttatgtgaa gaactgtaag aatgggaggt
      661 cacctaagga gacgaggtgg tggttccatg acgacaaggt ttgagctttg agaccacgaa
      721 gtggctcttc agtggacgaa agggcctcgt gatacgccta tttttatagg ttaatgtcat
      781 gataataatg gtttcttaga cgtcaggtgg cacttttcgg ggaaatgtgc gcggaacccc
      841 tatttgttta tttttctaaa tacattcaaa tatgtatccg ctcatgagac aataaccctg
      901 ataaatgctt caataatatt gaaaaaggaa gagtatgcgc tcacgcaact ggtccagaac
      961 cttgaccgaa cgcagcggtg gtaacggcgc agtggcggtt ttcatggctt gttatgactg
     1021 tttttttttg gggtacagtc tatgcctcgg gcatccaagc agcaagcgcg ttacgccgtg
     1081 ggtcgatgtt tgatgttatg gagcagcaac gatgttacgc agcagggcag tcgccctaaa
     1141 acaaagttaa acatcatgag ggaagcggtg atcgccgaag tatcgactca actatcagag
     1201 gtagttggcg tcatcgagcg ccatctcgaa ccgacgttgc tggccgtaca tttgtacggc
     1261 tccgcagtgg atggcggcct gaagccacac agcgatattg atttgctggt tacggtgacc
     1321 gtaaggcttg atgaaacaac gcggcgagct ttgatcaacg accttttgga aacttcggct
     1381 tcccctggag agagcgagat tctccgcgct gtagaagtca ccattgttgt gcacgacgac
     1441 atcattccgt ggcgttatcc agctaagcgc gaactgcaat ttggagaatg gcagcgcaat
     1501 gacattcttg caggtatctt cgagccagcc acgatcgaca ttgatctggc tatcttgctg
     1561 acaaaagcaa gagaacatag cgttgccttg gtaggtccag cggcggagga actctttgat
     1621 ccggttcctg aacaggatct atttgaggcg ctaaatgaaa ccttaacgct atggaactcg
     1681 ccgcccgact gggctggcga tgagcgaaat gtagtgctta cgttgtcccg catttggtac
     1741 agcgcagtaa ccggcaaaat cgcgccgaag gatgtcgctg ccgactgggc aatggagcgc
     1801 ctgccggccc agtatcagcc cgtcatactt gaagctagac aggcttatct tggacaagaa
     1861 gaagatcgct tggcctcgcg cgcagatcag ttggaagaat ttgtccatta cgtaaaaggc
     1921 gagatcacca aggtagtcgg caaataactg tcagaccaag tttactcata tatactttag
     1981 attgatttaa aacttcattt ttaatttaaa aggatctagg tgaagatcct ttttgataat
     2041 ctcatgacca aaatccctta acgtgagttt tcgttccact gagcgtcaga ccccgtagaa
     2101 aagatcaaag gatcttcttg agatcctttt tttctgcgcg taatctgctg cttgcaaaca
     2161 aaaaaaccac cgctaccagc ggtggtttgt ttgccggatc aagagctacc aactcttttt
     2221 ccgaaggtaa ctggcttcag cagagcgcag ataccaaata ctgttcttct agtgtagccg
     2281 tagttaggcc accacttcaa gaactctgta gcaccgccta catacctcgc tctgctaatc
     2341 ctgttaccag tggctgctgc cagtggcgat aagtcgtgtc ttaccgggtt ggactcaaga
     2401 cgatagttac cggataaggc gcagcggtcg ggctgaacgg ggggttcgtg cacacagccc
     2461 agcttggagc gaacgaccta caccgaactg agatacctac agcgtgagct atgagaaagc
     2521 gccacgcttc ccgaagggag aaaggcggac aggtatccgg taagcggcag ggtcggaaca
     2581 ggagagcgca cgagggagct tccaggggga aacgcctggt atctttatag tcctgtcggg
     2641 tttcgccacc tctgacttga gcgtcgattt ttgtgatgct cgtcaggggg gcggagccta
     2701 tggaaaaacg ccagcaacgc ggccttttta cggttc
//
