Features (pLannotate 1.2.2; 7 found; start..end, strand, type, name):
    110..214     +  promoter       AmpR promoter: bla
    205..285     -  CDS            int (fragment): INT2_ECOLX - Protein inferred from homology: Swiss-Prot protein existence level 3. Putative integrase believed to be involved in the insertion of antibiotic resistance genes into plasmids and transposons. From Escherichia coli.
    371..427     +  CDS            GmR (fragment): gentamycin acetyltransferase; aacC1; confers resistance to gentamycin
    434..1222    +  CDS            aadA: S3AD_ECOLX - Experimental evidence at protein level: Swiss-Prot protein existence level 1. Mediates bacterial resistance to the antibiotics streptomycin and spectinomycin. From Escherichia coli.
   1396..1984    +  rep_origin     ori: high-copy-number ColE1/pMB1/pBR322/pUC origin of replication
   2167..2216    +  CDS            lacI (fragment): lac repressor; lacI; The lac repressor binds to the lac operator to inhibit transcription in E. coli. This inhibition can be relieved by adding lactose or isopropyl-β-D-thiogalactopyranoside (IPTG).
   2233..2715    +  CDS            UBC15: UBC15_ARATH - Also known as UBC2-1. Experimental evidence at transcript level: Swiss-Prot protein existence level 2. Accepts the ubiquitin from the E1 complex and catalyzes its covalent attachment to other proteins. From Arabidopsis thaliana (Mouse-ear cress).
>Addgene plasmid #104680 | pUG-UBC15 | depositor full sequence | sequence record 198509 | Full Sequence
GTGGCTCTTCAGTGGACGAAAGGGCCTCGTGATACGCCTATTTTTATAGGTTAATGTCATGATAATAATG
GTTTCTTAGACGTCAGGTGGCACTTTTCGGGGAAATGTGCGCGGAACCCCTATTTGTTTATTTTTCTAAA
TACATTCAAATATGTATCCGCTCATGAGACAATAACCCTGATAAATGCTTCAATAATATTGAAAAAGGAA
GAGTATGCGCTCACGCAACTGGTCCAGAACCTTGACCGAACGCAGCGGTGGTAACGGCGCAGTGGCGGTT
TTCATGGCTTGTTATGACTGTTTTTTTGGGGTACAGTCTATGCCTCGGGCATCCAAGCAGCAAGCGCGTT
ACGCCGTGGGTCGATGTTTGATGTTATGGAGCAGCAACGATGTTACGCAGCAGGGCAGTCGCCCTAAAAC
AAAGTTAAACATCATGAGGGAAGCGGTGATCGCCGAAGTATCGACTCAACTATCAGAGGTAGTTGGCGTC
ATCGAGCGCCATCTCGAACCGACGTTGCTGGCCGTACATTTGTACGGCTCCGCAGTGGATGGCGGCCTGA
AGCCACACAGCGATATTGATTTGCTGGTTACGGTGACCGTAAGGCTTGATGAAACAACGCGGCGAGCTTT
GATCAACGACCTTTTGGAAACTTCGGCTTCCCCTGGAGAGAGCGAGATTCTCCGCGCTGTAGAAGTCACC
ATTGTTGTGCACGACGACATCATTCCGTGGCGTTATCCAGCTAAGCGCGAACTGCAATTTGGAGAATGGC
AGCGCAATGACATTCTTGCAGGTATCTTCGAGCCAGCCACGATCGACATTGATCTGGCTATCTTGCTGAC
AAAAGCAAGAGAACATAGCGTTGCCTTGGTAGGTCCAGCGGCGGAGGAACTCTTTGATCCGGTTCCTGAA
CAGGATCTATTTGAGGCGCTAAATGAAACCTTAACGCTATGGAACTCGCCGCCCGACTGGGCTGGCGATG
AGCGAAATGTAGTGCTTACGTTGTCCCGCATTTGGTACAGCGCAGTAACCGGCAAAATCGCGCCGAAGGA
TGTCGCTGCCGACTGGGCAATGGAGCGCCTGCCGGCCCAGTATCAGCCCGTCATACTTGAAGCTAGACAG
GCTTATCTTGGACAAGAAGAAGATCGCTTGGCCTCGCGCGCAGATCAGTTGGAAGAATTTGTCCATTACG
TAAAAGGCGAGATCACCAAGGTAGTCGGCAAATAACTGTCAGACCAAGTTTACTCATATATACTTTAGAT
TGATTTAAAACTTCATTTTTAATTTAAAAGGATCTAGGTGAAGATCCTTTTTGATAATCTCATGACCAAA
ATCCCTTAACGTGAGTTTTCGTTCCACTGAGCGTCAGACCCCGTAGAAAAGATCAAAGGATCTTCTTGAG
ATCCTTTTTTTCTGCGCGTAATCTGCTGCTTGCAAACAAAAAAACCACCGCTACCAGCGGTGGTTTGTTT
GCCGGATCAAGAGCTACCAACTCTTTTTCCGAAGGTAACTGGCTTCAGCAGAGCGCAGATACCAAATACT
GTCCTTCTAGTGTAGCCGTAGTTAGGCCACCACTTCAAGAACTCTGTAGCACCGCCTACATACCTCGCTC
TGCTAATCCTGTTACCAGTGGCTGCTGCCAGTGGCGATAAGTCGTGTCTTACCGGGTTGGACTCAAGACG
ATAGTTACCGGATAAGGCGCAGCGGTCGGGCTGAACGGGGGGTTCGTGCACACAGCCCAGCTTGGAGCGA
ACGACCTACACCGAACTGAGATACCTACAGCGTGAGCTATGAGAAAGCGCCACGCTTCCCGAAGGGAGAA
AGGCGGACAGGTATCCGGTAAGCGGCAGGGTCGGAACAGGAGAGCGCACGAGGGAGCTTCCAGGGGGAAA
CGCCTGGTATCTTTATAGTCCTGTCGGGTTTCGCCACCTCTGACTTGAGCGTCGATTTTTGTGATGCTCG
TCAGGGGGGCGGAGCCTATGGAAAAACGCCAGCAACGCGGCCTTTTTACGGTTCCTGGCCTTTTGCTGGC
CTTTTGCTCACATGTTCTTTCCTGCGTTATCCCCTGATTCTGTGGATAACCGTATTACCGCCTTTGAGTG
AGCTGATACCGCTCGCCGCAGCCGAACGACCGAGCGCAGCGAGTCAGTGAGCGAGGAAGCGGAAGAGCGC
CCAATACGCAAACCGCCTCTCCCCGCGCGTTGGCCGATTCATTAATCACTCTGTGGTCTCAAATGACCAG
CTCTTCCGCTCCTTCACGCAAGGCTTTAAGCAAGATCGCGTGTAATAGGTTGCAGAAAGAGCTTTCTGAG
TGGCAATTGAATCCCCCCACTGGATTTCGTCACAAAGTCACTGATAATCTTCAAAAATGGACAATAGATG
TTACCGGAGCTCCAGGGACACTTTACGCTAATGAGACTTATCAGCTTCAGGTTGAATTTCCTGAACATTA
CCCTATGGAAGCACCCCAGGTAGTGTTTGTTTCTCCGGCACCTTCACATCCACATATATACAGCAATGGA
CATATTTGTTTAGATATTCTATATGACTCATGGTCACCAGCAATGACAGTGAATTCAGTCTGCATCAGCA
TTCTTTCGATGCTATCAAGTTCACCCGCAAAGCAACGCCCTGCGGATAACGATCGTTATGTGAAGAACTG
TAAGAATGGGAGGTCACCTAAGGAGACGAGGTGGTGGTTCCATGACGACAAGGTTTGAGCTTTGAGACCA
CGAA
